Addgene plasmid #214518: AiP1691 - pAAV-AiE2366m-minBG-SYFP2-WPRE-BGHpA
Purpose: AiE2366m is an enhancer sequence, designed to drive AAV-mediated transgene expression in specific populations of brain cells
Depositing lab: Allen Institute for Brain Science & Bosiljka Tasic. Depositing organization: Allen Institute. Publication: A suite of enhancer AAVs and transgenic mouse lines for genetic access to cortical cell types. Ben-Simon Y, Hooper M, Narayan S, Daigle TL, Dwivedi D, Way SW, Oster A, Stafford DA, Mich JK, Taormina MJ, Martinez RA, Opitz-Araya X, Roth JR, Alexander JR, Allen S, Amster A, Arbuckle J, Ayala A, Baker PM, Bakken TE, Barcelli T, Barta S, Bendrick J, Bertagnolli D, Bielstein C, Bishwakarma P, Bowlus J, Boyer G, Brouner K, Casian B, Casper T, Chakka AB, Chakrabarty R, Chance RK, Chavan S, Clark M, Colbert K, Collman F, Daniel S, Departee M, DiValentin P, Donadio N, Dotson N, Egdorf T, Fliss T, Gabitto M, Garcia J, Gary A, Gasperini M, Gloe J, Goldy J, Gore BB, Graybuck L, Greisman N, Haeseleer F, Halterman C, Haradon Z, Hastings SD, Helback O, Ho W, Hockemeyer D, Huang C, Huff S, Hunker A, Johansen N, Jones D, Juneau Z, Kalmbach B, Kannan M, Khem S, Kussick E, Kutsal R, Larsen R, Lee C, Lee AY, Leibly M, Lenz GH, Li S, Liang E, Lusk N, Madigan Z, Malloy J, Malone J, McCue R, Melchor J, Mollenkopf T, Moosman S, Morin E, Newman D, Ng L, Ngo K, Omstead V, Otto S, Oyama A, Pena N, Pham T, Phillips E, Pom CA, Potekhina L, Ransford S, Ray PL, Rette D, Reynoldson C, Rimorin C, Rocha D, Ruiz A, Sanchez REA, Sawyer L, Sedeno-Cortes A, Sevigny JP, Shapovalova N, Shepard N, Shulga L, Sigler AR, Siverts L, Soliman S, Somasundaram S, Staats B, Stewart K, Szelenyi E, Tieu M, Trader C, Tran A, van Velthoven CTJ, Walker M, Wang Y, Weed N, Wirthlin M, Wood T, Wynalda B, Yao Z, Zhou T, Ariza J, Dee N, Reding M, Ronellenfitch K, Mufti S, Sunkin SM, Smith KA, Esposito L, Waters J, Thyagarajan B, Yao S, Lein ES, Zeng H, Levi BP, Ngai J, Ting JT, Tasic B. Cell. 2025 May 16:S0092-8674(25)00513-6. doi: 10.1016/j.cell.2025.05.002. PubMed 40403729.
Backbone
  Vector backbone: pAAV2
  Vector type: AAV
Growth in bacteria
  Bacterial resistance: Ampicillin, 100 μg/mL
  Growth temperature: 37°C
  Growth strain: NEB Stable
  Copy number: High Copy
Gene/Insert
  Gene/Insert name: SYFP2
  Species: Synthetic
  Promoter: minBG
  Cloning method: Gibson Cloning
Terms and licenses: Academic/Nonprofit Terms; Industry Terms: Not Available to Industry
Depositor comments: 5' Cloning Site: SgrAI (destroyed), 3' Cloning Site: SgrAI (destroyed). Please visit https://doi.org/10.1101/2024.06.10.597244 for bioRxiv preprint.
How to cite: AiP1691 - pAAV-AiE2366m-minBG-SYFP2-WPRE-BGHpA was a gift from Allen Institute for Brain Science & Bosiljka Tasic (Addgene plasmid # 214518 ; http://n2t.net/addgene:214518 ; RRID:Addgene_214518)
