[The description below was written by a language model from this plasmid's Addgene catalogue record and pLannotate feature annotations shown in this document.]
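Description:
AiP1691 - pAAV-AiE2366m-minBG-SYFP2-WPRE-BGHpA is an AAV transfer plasmid built on a pAAV2 backbone, used to produce recombinant adeno-associated virus for enhancer-driven reporter expression in the brain. The sequenced record is 4,896 nt. In bacteria it replicates from a high-copy ColE1/pUC-type origin and is selected with ampicillin through a β-lactamase gene under its own promoter. An f1 phage origin is also present, along with small remnants of the pBR322 bom and rop regions. The expression cassette is flanked by AAV2 inverted terminal repeats, which are the cis elements needed for genome replication and packaging into capsids. The annotation detects the downstream ITR in full but the upstream one only as two short fragments. This may reflect how such repeats are sequenced or annotated rather than a real truncation.

The payload consists of the AiE2366m enhancer placed upstream of the minBG minimal promoter, which on its own gives little transcription, so that expression depends on the activity of the enhancer in particular cell populations. Neither the enhancer nor minBG is annotated in the feature table; they presumably occupy the unannotated stretch between the left ITR and the reporter. The reporter is SYFP2, a rapidly maturing monomeric yellow fluorescent protein derived from Aequorea victoria. It is followed by a WPRE, detected as two fragments and possibly a shortened version, which enhances transcript stability and expression, and by the bovine growth hormone polyadenylation signal. The insert was introduced by Gibson assembly, destroying the flanking SgrAI sites. The record states that the enhancer is designed to drive AAV-mediated transgene expression in specific brain cell populations, but it does not name the targeted cell type. The plasmid belongs to a suite of enhancer AAVs for genetic access to cortical cell types.
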