Features (pLannotate 1.2.2; 14 found; start..end, strand, type, name):
    390..417     +  repeat_region  AAV2 ITR (fragment): inverted terminal repeat of adeno-associated virus serotype 2 inverted
    446..473     +  repeat_region  AAV2 ITR (fragment): inverted terminal repeat of adeno-associated virus serotype 2 inverted
   1292..2008    +  CDS            SYFP2: SYFP2 is a basic (constitutively fluorescent) yellow fluorescent protein published in 2006, derived from Aequorea victoria. It is reported to be a very rapidly-maturing monomer with moderate acid sensitivity.
   2048..2205    +  misc_feature   WPRE (fragment): woodchuck hepatitis virus posttranscriptional regulatory element
   2211..2291    +  misc_feature   WPRE (fragment): woodchuck hepatitis virus posttranscriptional regulatory element
   2308..2419    +  polyA_signal   bGH poly(A) signal: bovine growth hormone polyadenylation signal
   2537..2677    +  repeat_region  AAV2 ITR: inverted terminal repeat of adeno-associated virus serotype 2 inverted
   2682..2733    -  misc_feature   bom (fragment): basis of mobility region from pBR322
   2752..3207    +  rep_origin     f1 ori (sequence partly withheld): f1 bacteriophage origin of replication; arrow indicates direction of (+) strand synthesis
   3208..3257    -  misc_feature   bom (fragment): basis of mobility region from pBR322
   3359..3394    -  CDS            rop (fragment): Rop protein, which maintains plasmids at low copy number; rop
   3489..3593    +  promoter       AmpR promoter: bla
   3594..4454    +  CDS            AmpR: β-lactamase; bla; confers resistance to ampicillin, carbenicillin, and related antibiotics
   4625..317     +  rep_origin     ori (across the origin): high-copy-number ColE1/pMB1/pBR322/pUC origin of replication
>Addgene plasmid #214518 | AiP1691 - pAAV-AiE2366m-minBG-SYFP2-WPRE-BGHpA | addgene full sequence | sequence record 432548 | Addgene NGS Result
TGGACTCAAGACGATAGTTACCGGATAAGGCGCAGCGGTCGGGCTGAACGGGGGGTTCGTGCACACAGCC
CAGCTTGGAGCGAACGACCTACACCGAACTGAGATACCTACAGCGTGAGCTATGAGAAAGCGCCACGCTT
CCCGAAGGGAGAAAGGCGGACAGGTATCCGGTAAGCGGCAGGGTCGGAACAGGAGAGCGCACGAGGGAGC
TTCCAGGGGGAAACGCCTGGTATCTTTATAGTCCTGTCGGGTTTCGCCACCTCTGACTTGAGCGTCGATT
TTTGTGATGCTCGTCAGGGGGGCGGAGCCTATGGAAAAACGCCAGCAACGCGGCCTTTTTACGGTTCCTG
GCCTTTTGCTGGCCTTTTGCTCACATGTCCTGCAGGCAGCTGCGCGCTCGCTCGCTCACTGAGGCCGCCC
GGGCGTCGGGCGACCTTTGGTCGCCCGGCCTCAGTGAGCGAGCGAGCGCGCAGAGAGGGAGTGGCCAACT
CCATCACTAGGGGTTCCTGCGGCCGCACGCGTTGTAAGAGTAATAATCGACTTACAAACACAACTTTTAA
ACCGTTTTGAGCCATTCATAAAGTACTTAAGACAAACACAAAGTCAGAGCCTCTCAACACTTTGTGTGTG
AACTATACGGTACAAAGTTTAGACTTTATTTGAAAACTACTTGCTTTCTGCCTAATAATCAGGATGAAGT
AATTAGAGATGCAGAAGTATTTAAATCTTGTTTGCTTCAGAACATTGTTTATCTTCCCAAACACCTGTTT
TATCACCACATCATGCACAGCTCATCTGTCCTCATTTGTAGCTTTCATTATCTTCAGTCTTTTAGCAGCG
GCTGACCTGTATGCGCATTTCAACTAAATCTGTATGATCCAAGAATATGGTACAACAGACGATGTAGATG
TATATTTTTATACTCTGATGGCAGGCATTATAAAATAACAGAGGAAGAGACATATAATTATTTTCCTTTC
TCCAAACTCATTCTTCACTATAAATATTCAGACTTGGAGGTTTATTATTTGAATAAATGTTCAAAATAAT
TAGATATAATGATCTAGCAATAAGTATAAAATTAAAGCCCTAAGTATTCAGTTCTGCAAGAATAATCATC
CGCTTGAGAACAGCCTTTTCAAGTCACTAATTGCACATTCTTACTTATTAAACGATCATTAGTATTCTTT
CGGAGCTCGGGCTGGGCATAAAAGTCAGGGCAGAGCCATCTATTGCTTACATTTGCTTCTGGGATCCAGA
TCTTTCGAAGCTAGCGCTACCGGTCGCCACCATGGTGAGCAAGGGCGAGGAGCTGTTCACCGGGGTGGTG
CCCATCCTGGTCGAGCTGGACGGCGACGTAAACGGCCACAAGTTCAGCGTGTCCGGCGAGGGCGAGGGCG
ATGCCACCTACGGCAAGCTGACCCTGAAGCTGATCTGCACCACCGGCAAGCTGCCCGTGCCCTGGCCCAC
CCTCGTGACCACCCTGGGCTACGGCGTGCAGTGCTTCGCCCGCTACCCCGACCACATGAAGCAGCACGAC
TTCTTCAAGTCCGCCATGCCCGAAGGCTACGTCCAGGAGCGCACCATCTTCTTCAAGGACGACGGCAACT
ACAAGACCCGCGCCGAGGTGAAGTTCGAGGGCGACACCCTGGTGAACCGCATCGAGCTGAAGGGCATCGA
CTTCAAGGAGGACGGCAACATCCTGGGGCACAAGCTGGAGTACAACTACAACAGCCACAACGTCTATATC
ACCGCCGACAAGCAGAAGAACGGCATCAAGGCCAACTTCAAGATCCGCCACAACATCGAGGACGGCGGCG
TGCAGCTCGCCGACCACTACCAGCAGAACACCCCCATCGGCGACGGCCCCGTGCTGCTGCCCGACAACCA
CTACCTGAGCTACCAGTCCAAGCTGAGCAAAGACCCCAACGAGAAGCGCGATCACATGGTCCTGCTGGAG
TTCGTGACCGCCGCCGGGATCACTCTCGGCATGGACGAGCTGTACAAGTAAGTCGACGGCGCGCCGCGGC
CGCGAATTCGATATCATAATCAACCTCTGGATTACAAAATTTGTGAAAGATTGACTGGTATTCTTAACTA
TGTTGCTCCTTTTACGCTATGTGGATACGCTGCTTTAATGCCTTTGTATCATGCTATTGCTTCCCGTATG
GCTTTCATTTTCTCCTCCTTGTATAAATCCTGGTTAGTTCTTGCCACGGCGGAACTCATCGCCGCCTGCC
TTGCCCGCTGCTGGACAGGGGCTCGGCTGTTGGGCACTGACAATTCCGTGGCTCGAGAGATCTTCGACTG
TGCCTTCTAGTTGCCAGCCATCTGTTGTTTGCCCCTCCCCCGTGCCTTCCTTGACCCTGGAAGGTGCCAC
TCCCACTGTCCTTTCCTAATAAAATGAGGAAATTGCATCGCATTGTCTGAGTAGGTGTCATTCTATTCTG
GGGGGTGGGGTGGGGCAGGACAGCAAGGGGGAGGATTGGGAAGACAATAGCAGGCATGAGATCTCACGTG
CGGACCGAGCGGCCGCAGGAACCCCTAGTGATGGAGTTGGCCACTCCCTCTCTGCGCGCTCGCTCGCTCA
CTGAGGCCGGGCGACCAAAGGTCGCCCGACGCCCGGGCTTTGCCCGGGCGGCCTCAGTGAGCGAGCGAGC
GCGCAGCTGCCTGCAGGGGCGCCTGATGCGGTATTTTCTCCTTACGCATCTGTGCGGTATTTCACACCGC
ATA
[95 nt withheld, positions 2734-2828]
T
[46 nt withheld, positions 2830-2875]
C
[141 nt withheld, positions 2877-3017]
CCTTTGACGTTGGAGTCCACGTTCTTT
[37 nt withheld, positions 3045-3081]
ACTCTATCTCGGGCTATTCTTTTGATTTATAAGGGATTTTGCCGATTTCGGTCTATTGGTTAAAAAATGA
GCTGATTTAACAAAAATTTAACGCGAATTTTAACAAAATATTAACGTTTACAATTTTATGGTGCACTCTC
AGTACAATCTGCTCTGATGCCGCATAGTTAAGCCAGCCCCGACACCCGCCAACACCCGCTGACGCGCCCT
GACGGGCTTGTCTGCTCCCGGCATCCGCTTACAGACAAGCTGTGACCGTCTCCGGGAGCTGCATGTGTCA
GAGGTTTTCACCGTCATCACCGAAACGCGCGAGACGAAAGGGCCTCGTGATACGCCTATTTTTATAGGTT
AATGTCATGATAATAATGGTTTCTTAGACGTCAGGTGGCACTTTTCGGGGAAATGTGCGCGGAACCCCTA
TTTGTTTATTTTTCTAAATACATTCAAATATGTATCCGCTCATGAGACAATAACCCTGATAAATGCTTCA
ATAATATTGAAAAAGGAAGAGTATGAGTATTCAACATTTCCGTGTCGCCCTTATTCCCTTTTTTGCGGCA
TTTTGCCTTCCTGTTTTTGCTCACCCAGAAACGCTGGTGAAAGTAAAAGATGCTGAAGATCAGTTGGGTG
CACGAGTGGGTTACATCGAACTGGATCTCAACAGCGGTAAGATCCTTGAGAGTTTTCGCCCCGAAGAACG
TTTTCCAATGATGAGCACTTTTAAAGTTCTGCTATGTGGCGCGGTATTATCCCGTATTGACGCCGGGCAA
GAGCAACTCGGTCGCCGCATACACTATTCTCAGAATGACTTGGTTGAGTACTCACCAGTCACAGAAAAGC
ATCTTACGGATGGCATGACAGTAAGAGAATTATGCAGTGCTGCCATAACCATGAGTGATAACACTGCGGC
CAACTTACTTCTGACAACGATCGGAGGACCGAAGGAGCTAACCGCTTTTTTGCACAACATGGGGGATCAT
GTAACTCGCCTTGATCGTTGGGAACCGGAGCTGAATGAAGCCATACCAAACGACGAGCGTGACACCACGA
TGCCTGTAGCAATGGCAACAACGTTGCGCAAACTATTAACTGGCGAACTACTTACTCTAGCTTCCCGGCA
ACAATTAATAGACTGGATGGAGGCGGATAAAGTTGCAGGACCACTTCTGCGCTCGGCCCTTCCGGCTGGC
TGGTTTATTGCTGATAAATCTGGAGCCGGTGAGCGTGGGTCTCGCGGTATCATTGCAGCACTGGGGCCAG
ATGGTAAGCCCTCCCGTATCGTAGTTATCTACACGACGGGGAGTCAGGCAACTATGGATGAACGAAATAG
ACAGATCGCTGAGATAGGTGCCTCACTGATTAAGCATTGGTAACTGTCAGACCAAGTTTACTCATATATA
CTTTAGATTGATTTAAAACTTCATTTTTAATTTAAAAGGATCTAGGTGAAGATCCTTTTTGATAATCTCA
TGACCAAAATCCCTTAACGTGAGTTTTCGTTCCACTGAGCGTCAGACCCCGTAGAAAAGATCAAAGGATC
TTCTTGAGATCCTTTTTTTCTGCGCGTAATCTGCTGCTTGCAAACAAAAAAACCACCGCTACCAGCGGTG
GTTTGTTTGCCGGATCAAGAGCTACCAACTCTTTTTCCGAAGGTAACTGGCTTCAGCAGAGCGCAGATAC
CAAATACTGTTCTTCTAGTGTAGCCGTAGTTAGGCCACCACTTCAAGAACTCTGTAGCACCGCCTACATA
CCTCGCTCTGCTAATCCTGTTACCAGTGGCTGCTGCCAGTGGCGATAAGTCGTGTCTTACCGGGT
